>Addgene plasmid #172398 | pmx-puro-Mef2c-i | addgene full sequence | sequence record 338529 | Addgene NGS Result
CCCGAAAAGTGCCACCTGCATAATGAAAGACCCCACCTGTAGGTTTGGCAAGCTAGCTTAAGTAACGCCA
TTTTGCAAGGCATGGAAAAATACATAACTGAGAATAGAAAAGTTCAGATCAAGGTCAGGAACAGATGGAA
CAGCTGAATATGGGCCAAACAGGATATCTGTGGTAAGCAGTTCCTGCCCCGGCTCAGGGCCAAGAACAGA
TGGAACAGCTGAATATGGGCCAAACAGGATATCTGTGGTAAGCAGTTCCTGCCCCGGCTCAGGGCCAAGA
ACAGATGGTCCCCAGATGCGGTCCAGCCCTCAGCAGTTTCTAGAGAACCATCAGATGTTTCCAGGGTGCC
CCAAGGACCTGAAATGACCCTGTGCCTTATTTGAACTAACCAATCAGTTCGCTTCTCGCTTCTGTTCGCG
CGCTTCTGCTCCCCGAGCTCAATAAAAGAGCCCACAACCCCTCACTCGGCGCGCCAGTCCTCCGATTGAC
TGAGTCGCCCGGGTACCCGTGTATCCAATAAACCCTCTTGCAGTTGCATCCGACTTGTGGTCTCGCTGTT
CCTTGGGAGGGTCTCCTCTGAGTGATTGACTACCCGTCAGCGGGGGTCTTTCATTTGGGGGCTCGTCCGG
GATCGGGAGACCCCTGCCCAGGGACCACCGACCCACCACCGGGAGGTAAGCTGGCCAGCAACTTATCTGT
GTCTGTCCGATTGTCTAGTGTCTATGACTGATTTTATGCGCCTGCGTCGGTACTAGTTAGCTAACTAGCT
CTGTATCTGGCGGACCCGTGGTGGAACTGACGAGTTCGGAACACCCGGCCGCAACCCTGGGAGACGTCCC
AGGGACTTCGGGGGCCGTTTTTGTGGCCCGACCTGAGTCCAAAAATCCCGATCGTTTTGGACTCTTTGGT
GCACCCCCCTAATAGGAGGGATATGTGGTTCTGGTAGGAGACGAGAACCTAAAACAGTTCCCGCCTCCGT
CTGAATTTTTGCTTTCGGTTTGGGACCGAAGCCGCGCCGCGCGTCTTGTCTGCTGCAGCATCGTTCTGTG
TTGTCTCTGTCTGACTGTGTTTCTGTATTTGTCTGAAAATTAGGGCCAGACTGTTACCACTCCCTTAAGT
TTGACCTTAGGTCACTGGAAAGATGTCGAGCGGATCGCTCACAACCAGTCGGTAGATGTCAAGAAGAGAC
GTTGGGTTACCTTCTGCTCTGCAGAATGGCCAACCTTTAACGTCGGATGGCCGCGAGACGGCACCTTTAA
CCGAGACCTCATCACCCAGGTTAAGATCAAGGTCTTTTCACCTGGCCCGCATGGACACCCAGACCAGGTC
CCCTACATCGTGACCTGGGAAGCCTTGGCTTTTGACCCCCCTCCCTGGGTCAAGCCCTTTGTACACCCTA
AGCCTCCGCCTCCTCTTCCTCCATCCGCCCCGTCTCTCCCCCTTGAACCTCCTCGTTCGACCCCGCCTCG
ATCCTCCCTTTATCCAGCCCTCACTCCTTCTCTAGGCGCCCCCATATGGCCATATGAGATCTTATATGGG
GCACCCCCGCCCCTTGTAAACTTCCCTGACCCTGACATGACAAGAGTTACTAACAGCCCCTCTCTCCAAG
CTCACTTACAGGCTCTCTACTTAGTCCAGCACGAAGTCTGGAGACCTCTGGCGGCAGCCTACCAAGAACA
ACTGGACCGACCGGTGGTACCTCACCCTTACCGAGTCGGCGACACAGTGTGGGTCCGCCGACACCAGACT
AAGAACCTAGAACCTCGCTGGAAAGGACCTTACACAGTCCTGCTGACCACCCCCACCGCCCTCAAAGTAG
ACGGCATCGCAGCTTGGATACACGCCGCCCACGTGAAGGCTGCCGACCCCGGGGGTGGACCATCCTCTAG
ACTGCCGGATCTAGCTAGTTAATTAAGGATCCGCCATGGGGAGAAAAAAGATTCAGATTACGAGGATAAT
GGATGAGCGTAACAGACAGGTGACTTTTACGAAGAGGAAATTTGGATTGATGAAGAAGGCTTATGAGCTG
AGCGTGCTGTGTGACTGTGAGATTGCACTGATCATCTTCAACAGCACCAACAAGCTGTTCCAGTACGCCA
GCACTGACATGGATAAGGTGTTGCTCAAGTACACCGAGTACAACGAGCCGCACGAGAGCCGGACAAACTC
AGACATTGTGGAGACATTGAGAAAGAAGGGCCTCAATGGCTGTGACAGCCCAGATCCCGATGCAGACGAT
TCAGTAGGTCACAGCCCTGAGTCTGAGGACAAGTACAGGAAAATTAACGAAGATATTGATCTAATGATCA
GCAGGCAAAGATTGTGTGCTGTTCCACCTCCCAGCTTTGAGATGCCAGTTACCATCCCAGTGTCCAGCCA
TAACAGTTTGGTGTACAGCAATCCTGTCAGCACACTGGGAAACCCCAATCTTCTGCCACTGGCCCACCCG
TCTCTGCAGAGGAATAGTATGTCTCCTGGTGTAACACATAGACCTCCAAGTGCAGGTAACACAGGCGGTC
TGATGGGCGGAGATCTGACATCCGGTGCAGGCACCAGCGCAGGGAATGGATACGGCAACCCCCGGAACTC
ACCAGGCCTGCTGGTCTCACCTGGTAACCTGAACAAGAATATACAAGCCAAATCTCCTCCCCCTATGAAT
CTAGGAATGAATAATCGTAAGCCAGATCTCCGCGTTCTTATCCCACCTGGCAGCAAGAACACGATGCCAT
CAGTGAATCAAAGGATAAATAACTCCCAGTCGGCTCAGTCATTGGCTACCCCGGTGGTTTCCGTAGCAAC
TCCTACTTTACCAGGACAAGGAATGGGAGGATATCCATCAGCCATTTCAACAACATATGGTACTGAGTAC
TCTCTGAGTAGCGCAGATCTGTCATCTCTGTCTGGCTTCAACACTGCCAGTGCGCTCCACCTCGGCTCTG
TAACTGGCTGGCAGCAGCAGCACCTACATAACATGCCGCCATCTGCCCTCAGTCAGTTGGGAGCTTGCAC
TAGCACTCATTTATCTCAGAGTTCAAATCTCTCCCTGCCTTCTACTCAAAGCCTCAGCATCAAGTCAGAA
CCTGTTTCTCCTCCTAGAGACCGTACCACCACCCCTTCGAGATACCCACAACACACCACGCGCCACGAGG
CGGGGAGGTCTCCTGTTGACAGCTTGAGCAGCTGTAGCAGTTCCTACGATGGGAGCGACCGAGAGGATCA
CCGGAACGAATTCCACTCCCCCATTGGACTCACCAGACCTTCGCCGGACGAAAGGGAAAGTCCTTCAGTC
AAGCGCATGCGACTCTCTGAAGGATGGGCAACATGAGCGGCCGCCAGCACAGTGGTCGAGCGGCCGCCAG
CACAGTGGTCGACCTGTGGAATGTGTGTCAGTTAGGGTGTGGAAAGTCCCCAGGCTCCCCAGCAGGCAGA
AGTATGCAAAGCATGCATCTCAATTAGTCAGCAACCAGGTGTGGAAAGTCCCCAGGCTCCCCAGCAGGCA
GAAGTATGCAAAGCATGCATCTCAATTAGTCAGCAACCATAGTCCCGCCCCTAACTCCGCCCATCCCGCC
CCTAACTCCGCCCAGTTCCGCCCATTCTCCGCCCCATGGCTGACTAATTTTTTTTATTTATGCAGAGGCC
GAGGCCGCCTCGGCCTCTGAGCTATTCCAGAAGTAGTGAGGAGGCTTTTTTGGAGGCCTAGGCTTTTGCA
AAAAGCTTACCATGACCGAGTACAAGCCCACGGTGCGCCTCGCCACCCGCGACGACGTCCCCAGGGCCGT
ACGCACCCTCGCCGCCGCGTTCGCCGACTACCCCGCCACGCGCCACACCGTCGATCCGGACCGCCACATC
GAGCGGGTCACCGAGCTGCAAGAACTCTTCCTCACGCGCGTCGGGCTCGACATCGGCAAGGTGTGGGTCG
CGGACGACGGCGCCGCGGTGGCGGTCTGGACCACGCCGGAGAGCGTCGAAGCGGGGGCGGTGTTCGCCGA
GATCGGCCCGCGCATGGCCGAGTTGAGCGGTTCCCGGCTGGCCGCGCAGCAACAGATGGAAGGCCTCCTG
GCGCCGCACCGGCCCAAGGAGCCCGCGTGGTTCCTGGCCACCGTCGGCGTCTCGCCCGACCACCAGGGCA
AGGGTCTGGGCAGCGCCGTCGTGCTCCCCGGAGTGGAGGCGGCCGAGCGCGCCGGGGTGCCCGCCTTCCT
GGAGACCTCCGCGCCCCGCAACCTCCCCTTCTACGAGCGGCTCGGCTTCACCGTCACCGCCGACGTCGAG
GTGCCCGAAGGACCGCGCACCTGGTGCATGACCCGCAAGCCCGGTGCCTGACGCCCGCCCCACGACCCGC
AGCGCCCGACCGAAAGGAGCGCACGACCCCATGCATCGTCGACGATAAAATAAAAGATTTTATTTAGTCT
CCAGAAAAAGGGGGGAATGAAAGACCCCACCTGTAGGTTTGGCAAGCTAGCTTAAGTAACGCCATTTTGC
AAGGCATGGAAAAATACATAACTGAGAATAGAGAAGTTCAGATCAAGGTCAGGAACAGATGGAACAGCTG
AATATGGGCCAAACAGGATATCTGTGGTAAGCAGTTCCTGCCCCGGCTCAGGGCCAAGAACAGATGGAAC
AGCTGAATATGGGCCAAACAGGATATCTGTGGTAAGCAGTTCCTGCCCCGGCTCAGGGCCAAGAACAGAT
GGTCCCCAGATGCGGTCCAGCCCTCAGCAGTTTCTAGAGAACCATCAGATGTTTCCAGGGTGCCCCAAGG
ACCTGAAATGACCCTGTGCCTTATTTGAACTAACCAATCAGTTCGCTTCTCGCTTCTGTTCGCGCGCTTC
TGCTCCCCGAGCTCAATAAAAGAGCCCACAACCCCTCACTCGGGGCGCCAGTCCTCCGATTGACTGAGTC
GCCCGGGTACCCGTGTATCCAATAAACCCTCTTGCAGTTGCATCCGACTTGTGGTCTCGCTGTTCCTTGG
GAGGGTCTCCTCTGAGTGATTGACTACCCGTCAGCGGGGGTCTTTCACATGCAGCATGTATCAAAATTAA
TTTGGTTTTTTTTCTTAAGTATTTACATTAAATGGCCATAGTTGCATTAATGAATCGGCCAACGCGCGGG
GAGAGGCGGTTTGCGTATTGGGCGCTCTTCCGCTTCCTCGCTCACTGACTCGCTGCGCTCGGTCGTTCGG
CTGCGGCGAGCGGTATCAGCTCACTCAAAGGCGGTAATACGGTTATCCACAGAATCAGGGGATAACGCAG
GAAAGAACATGTGAGCAAAAGGCCAGCAAAAGGCCAGGAACCGTAAAAAGGCCGCGTTGCTGGCGTTTTT
CCATAGGCTCCGCCCCCCTGACGAGCATCACAAAAATCGACGCTCAAGTCAGAGGTGGCGAAACCCGACA
GGACTATAAAGATACCAGGCGTTTCCCCCTGGAAGCTCCCTCGTGCGCTCTCCTGTTCCGACCCTGCCGC
TTACCGGATACCTGTCCGCCTTTCTCCCTTCGGGAAGCGTGGCGCTTTCTCATAGCTCACGCTGTAGGTA
TCTCAGTTCGGTGTAGGTCGTTCGCTCCAAGCTGGGCTGTGTGCACGAACCCCCCGTTCAGCCCGACCGC
TGCGCCTTATCCGGTAACTATCGTCTTGAGTCCAACCCGGTAAGACACGACTTATCGCCACTGGCAGCAG
CCACTGGTAACAGGATTAGCAGAGCGAGGTATGTAGGCGGTGCTACAGAGTTCTTGAAGTGGTGGCCTAA
CTACGGCTACACTAGAAGAACAGTATTTGGTATCTGCGCTCTGCTGAAGCCAGTTACCTTCGGAAAAAGA
GTTGGTAGCTCTTGATCCGGCAAACAAACCACCGCTGGTAGCGGTGGTTTTTTTGTTTGCAAGCAGCAGA
TTACGCGCAGAAAAAAAGGATCTCAAGAAGATCCTTTGATCTTTTCTACGGGGTCTGACGCTCAGTGGAA
CGAAAACTCACGTTAAGGGATTTTGGTCATGAGATTATCAAAAAGGATCTTCACCTAGATCCTTTTGCGG
CCGGCCGCAAATCAATCTAAAGTATATATGAGTAAACTTGGTCTGACAGTTACCAATGCTTAATCAGTGA
GGCACCTATCTCAGCGATCTGTCTATTTCGTTCATCCATAGTTGCCTGACTCCCCGTCGTGTAGATAACT
ACGATACGGGAGGGCTTACCATCTGGCCCCAGTGCTGCAATGATACCGCGAGACCCACGCTCACCGGCTC
CAGATTTATCAGCAATAAACCAGCCAGCCGGAAGGGCCGAGCGCAGAAGTGGTCCTGCAACTTTATCCGC
CTCCATCCAGTCTATTAATTGTTGCCGGGAAGCTAGAGTAAGTAGTTCGCCAGTTAATAGTTTGCGCAAC
GTTGTTGCCATTGCTACAGGCATCGTGGTGTCACGCTCGTCGTTTGGTATGGCTTCATTCAGCTCCGGTT
CCCAACGATCAAGGCGAGTTACATGATCCCCCATGTTGTGCAAAAAAGCGGTTAGCTCCTTCGGTCCTCC
GATCGTTGTCAGAAGTAAGTTGGCCGCAGTGTTATCACTCATGGTTATGGCAGCACTGCATAATTCTCTT
ACTGTCATGCCATCCGTAAGATGCTTTTCTGTGACTGGTGAGTACTCAACCAAGTCATTCTGAGAATAGT
GTATGCGGCGACCGAGTTGCTCTTGCCCGGCGTCAATACGGGATAATACCGCGCCACATAGCAGAACTTT
AAAAGTGCTCATCATTGGAAAACGTTCTTCGGGGCGAAAACTCTCAAGGATCTTACCGCTGTTGAGATCC
AGTTCGATGTAACCCACTCGTGCACCCAACTGATCTTCAGCATCTTTTACTTTCACCAGCGTTTCTGGGT
GAGCAAAAACAGGAAGGCAAAATGCCGCAAAAAAGGGAATAAGGGCGACACGGAAATGTTGAATACTCAT
ACTCTTCCTTTTTCAATATTATTGAAGCATTTATCAGGGTTATTGTCTCATGAGCGGATACATATTTGAA
TGTATTTAGAAAAATAAACAAATAGGGGTTCCGCGCACATTTC
Features (pLannotate 1.2.2; 14 found; start..end, strand, type, name):
     22..615     +  LTR            LTR: long terminal repeat from Moloney murine leukemia virus
    678..877     +  misc_feature   MMLV Ψ: packaging signal of Moloney murine leukemia virus (MMLV)
    929..1017    +  misc_feature   MESV Ψ (fragment): packaging signal of murine embryonic stem cell virus
   1094..1510    +  CDS            gag (truncated): truncated Moloney murine leukemia virus (MMLV) gag gene lacking the start codon
   1520..1894    +  misc_feature   pol region: Moloney murine leukemia virus (MMLV) pol region containing the splice acceptor site
   1926..3323    +  CDS            Mef2c: MEF2C_MOUSE - Experimental evidence at protein level: Swiss-Prot protein existence level 1. Transcription activator which binds specifically to the MEF2 element present in the regulatory regions of many muscle-specific genes. Controls cardiac morphogenesis and myogenesis, and is also involved in vascular development. Enhances transcriptional activation mediated by SOX18 (PubMed:11554755). May also be involved in neurogenesis and in the development of cortical architecture. Isoforms that lack the repressor domain are more active than isoform 1 (By similarity). Plays an essential role in hippoca
   3383..3712    +  promoter       SV40 promoter: SV40 enhancer and early promoter
   3722..4321    +  CDS            PuroR: puromycin N-acetyltransferase; pac from Streptomyces alboniger; confers resistance to puromycin
   4426..4547    +  LTR            3' LTR (ΔU3) (fragment): self-inactivating 3' long terminal repeat (LTR) from Moloney murine leukemia virus
   4548..5017    +  LTR            LTR: long terminal repeat from Moloney murine leukemia virus
   5083..5135    -  CDS            lacI (fragment): lac repressor; lacI; The lac repressor binds to the lac operator to inhibit transcription in E. coli. This inhibition can be relieved by adding lactose or isopropyl-β-D-thiogalactopyranoside (IPTG).
   5318..5906    -  rep_origin     ori: high-copy-number ColE1/pMB1/pBR322/pUC origin of replication
   6070..6930    -  CDS            AmpR: β-lactamase; bla; confers resistance to ampicillin, carbenicillin, and related antibiotics
   6931..7035    -  promoter       AmpR promoter: bla
