[The description below was written by a language model from this plasmid's Addgene catalogue record and pLannotate feature annotations shown in this document.]
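Description:
pmx-puro-Mef2c-i is a Moloney murine leukemia virus (MMLV)-based gammaretroviral expression vector built on the pMx-puromycin backbone. It carries a mouse Mef2c coding sequence and is intended for murine direct cardiac reprogramming. The bacterial portion of the roughly 7 kb plasmid contains a high-copy ColE1/pUC-type origin and a β-lactamase gene under its own promoter, so it is propagated in E. coli under ampicillin selection. A short lacI fragment near the origin appears to be a cloning remnant with no functional role.

The proviral cassette begins with a 5' MMLV LTR, which supplies the promoter for the genomic transcript. It is followed by the MMLV packaging signal, a fragment annotated as MESV Ψ, a truncated gag lacking its start codon (which extends the packaging region without producing Gag protein), and a pol-derived segment containing a splice acceptor. The Mef2c open reading frame sits directly downstream and has no dedicated internal promoter annotated, so its expression is presumably LTR-driven. An SV40 enhancer/early promoter then drives puromycin N-acetyltransferase, which allows selection of transduced mammalian cells. The cassette ends in the 3' LTR; one small portion of it matched a ΔU3 self-inactivating annotation, but the adjoining region is annotated as ordinary MMLV LTR.

Because no functional gag, pol or env genes are annotated, viral particles must be produced in packaging cells that supply these functions in trans. The "-i" suffix and the associated work on isoform-specific effects of Mef2c suggest that this construct encodes one particular Mef2c isoform. The record does not say which splice variant it is, and it lists no epitope tags.
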