Addgene plasmid #172398: pmx-puro-Mef2c-i
Purpose: Retroviral expression vector for murine direct cardiac reprogramming
Depositing lab: Li Qian. Depositing organization: University of North Carolina at Chapel Hill. Publication: Isoform Specific Effects of Mef2C during Direct Cardiac Reprogramming. Wang L, Huang P, Near D, Ravi K, Xu Y, Liu J, Qian L. Cells. 2020 Jan 22;9(2). pii: cells9020268. doi: 10.3390/cells9020268. PubMed 31979018.
Backbone
  Vector backbone: pMx-puromycin
  Vector type: Retroviral
Growth in bacteria
  Bacterial resistance: Ampicillin, 100 μg/mL
  Growth temperature: 37°C
  Growth strain: NEB Stable
  Copy number: High Copy
Gene/Insert
  Gene/Insert name: Mef2c-i
  Species: M. musculus (mouse)
  Entrez Gene: Mef2c (a.k.a. 5430401D19Rik, 9930028G15Rik, Mef2)
  Cloning method: Unknown
Terms and licenses: Academic/Nonprofit Terms; Industry Terms: Not Available to Industry
How to cite: pmx-puro-Mef2c-i was a gift from Li Qian (Addgene plasmid # 172398 ; http://n2t.net/addgene:172398 ; RRID:Addgene_172398)
