>Addgene plasmid #172398 | pmx-puro-Mef2c-i | depositor partial sequence | sequence record 334272 | MEF2C isoform insert
ATGGGGAGAAAAAAGATTCAGATTACGAGGATAATGGATGAGCGTAACAGACAGGTGACTTTTACGAAGA
GGAAATTTGGATTGATGAAGAAGGCTTATGAGCTGAGCGTGCTGTGCGACTGTGAGATTGCACTGATCAT
CTTCAACAGCACCAACAAGCTGTTCCAGTACGCCAGCACTGACATGGATAAGGTGTTGCTCAAGTACACC
GAGTACAACGAGCCGCACGAGAGCCGGACAAACTCAGACATTGTGGAGACATTGAGAAAGAAGGGCCTCA
ATGGCTGTGACAGCCCAGATCCCGATGCAGACGATTCAGTAGGTCACAGCCCTGAGTCTGAGGACAAGTA
CAGGAAAATTAACGAAGATATTGATCTAATGATCAGCAGGCAAAGATTGTGTGCTGTTCCACCTCCCAGC
TTTGAGATGCCAGTTACCATCCCAGTGTCCAGCCATAACAGTTTGGTGTACAGCAATCCTGTCAGCACAC
TGGGAAACCCCAATCTTCTGCCACTGGCCCACCCGTCTCTGCAGAGGAATAGTATGTCTCCTGGTGTAAC
ACATAGACCTCCAAGTGCAGGTAACACAGGCGGTCTGATGGGCGGAGATCTGACATCCGGTGCAGGCACC
AGCGCAGGGAATGGATACGGCAACCCCCGGAACTCACCAGGCCTGCTGGTCTCACCTGGTAACCTGAACA
AGAATATACAAGCCAAATCTCCTCCCCCTATGAATCTAGGAATGAATAATCGTAAGCCAGATCTCCGCGT
TCTTATCCCACCTGGCAGCAAGAACACGATGCCATCAGTGAATCAAAGGATAAATAACTCCCAGTCGGCT
CAGTCATTGGCTACCCCGGTGGTTTCCGTAGCAACTCCTACTTTACCAGGACAAGGAATGGGAGGATATC
CATCAGCCATTTCAACAACATATGGTACTGAGTACTCTCTGAGTAGCGCAGATCTGTCATCTCTGTCTGG
CTTCAACACTGCCAGTGCGCTCCACCTCGGCTCTGTAACTGGCTGGCAGCAGCAGCACCTACATAACATG
CCGCCATCTGCCCTCAGTCAGTTGGGAGCTTGCACTAGCACTCATTTATCTCAGAGTTCAAATCTCTCCC
TGCCTTCTACTCAAAGCCTCAGCATCAAGTCAGAACCTGTTTCTCCTCCTAGAGACCGTACCACCACCCC
TTCGAGATACCCACAACACACCACGCGCCACGAGGCGGGGAGGTCTCCTGTTGACAGCTTGAGCAGCTGT
AGCAGTTCCTACGATGGGAGCGACCGAGAGGATCACCGGAACGAATTCCACTCCCCCATTGGACTCACCA
GACCTTCGCCGGACGAAAGGGAAAGTCCTTCAGTCAAGCGCATGCGACTCTCTGAAGGATGGGCAACATG
A
